>Addgene plasmid #15152 | pLIA EnR (CC#29) | addgene partial sequence | sequence record 21641 | 15152 with pBABE5'
CGGCCGCATAGGCCACTAGTGGATCCCAGTGTGGTGGTACCGATTCTAGACCACTGTGGCCAGGCGGTAG
CTGGGACGTGCAGCCGACCACCATGGCCATGATTACCGATGCCCTGGAGGATCGCTGCAGCCCACAGTCA
GCGCCCAGCCCCATTACCCTACAAATGCAGCATCTTCACCACCAGCAACAGCAGCAGCAGCAACAGCAGC
AGCAAATGCAGCACCTCCACCAGCTGCAGCAACTGCAGCAGTTGCACCAACAGCAACTGGCCGCCGGTGT
CTTCCACCATCCGGCAATGGCCTTCGATGCCGCTGCAGCCGCCGCTGCTGCAGCTGCTGCTGCGGCCGCC
CACGCTCATGCTGCTGCACTGCAGCAGCGCCTCAGTGGCAGTGGATCGCCCGCATCCTGCTCCACGCCCG
CCTCGTCCACGCCGCTGACCATCAAGGAGGAGGAAAGCGACTCCGTGATCGGTGACATGAGTTTCCACAA
TCAGACGCACACCACCAACGAGGAGGAGGAGGCGGAGGAGGATGACGACNTTGATGTGGATGTGGATGAT
ACGTCGGCGGGCGGACGCCTGCCACCACCCGCCC
