[The description below was written by a language model from this plasmid's Addgene catalogue record.]
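Description:
pLIA EnR (CC#29) is a retroviral mammalian expression plasmid built on the pLIA backbone. It is maintained in E. coli as a high-copy plasmid under ampicillin selection. The record gives only catalogue fields, with no feature table, so the backbone's regulatory architecture (LTRs, packaging signal, any internal promoter, IRES or reporter gene) is not documented here. As a retroviral vector it would be expected to carry the viral elements needed for packaging into particles and integration into dividing target cells, but the promoter driving the insert is not stated.

The insert is an approximately 1 kb fragment of the Drosophila melanogaster engrailed gene (en), limited to the engrailed repressor domain (EnR) rather than the full-length protein. It was introduced by restriction cloning at ClaI/SnaBI sites, which were destroyed in the process. The engrailed repressor domain is a well-known portable transcriptional repression module. Fusing it to the DNA-binding domain of a transcription factor turns that factor into a dominant repressor of its normal target genes.

The associated publication concerns Crx, an otx-like homeobox gene that regulates photoreceptor differentiation. This suggests the plasmid belongs to a set of retroviral tools for perturbing transcription factor function in the developing retina. Because it carries EnR alone, it plausibly serves as a repressor-only control for EnR fusion constructs or as a parent vector for building them, although the record does not state its intended role.
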