Addgene plasmid #15152: pLIA EnR (CC#29)
Depositing lab: Connie Cepko. Depositing organization: Harvard Medical School. Publication: Crx, a novel otx-like homeobox gene, shows photoreceptor-specific expression and regulates photoreceptor differentiation. Furukawa T, Morrow EM, Cepko CL. Cell. 1997 Nov 14. 91(4):531-41. 10.1016/S0092-8674(00)80439-0 PubMed 9390562.
Backbone
  Vector backbone: pLIA
  Backbone manufacturer: Cepko Lab
  Vector type: Mammalian Expression, Retroviral
Growth in bacteria
  Bacterial resistance: Ampicillin, 100 μg/mL
  Growth temperature: 37°C
  Growth strain: DH5alpha
  Copy number: High Copy
Gene/Insert
  Gene/Insert name: Engrailed repressor (alt name: Engrailed)
  Species: D. melanogaster (fly)
  Insert size (bp): 1000
  Mutation: engrailed repressor domain
  Entrez Gene: en (a.k.a. Dmel_CG9015, 153867_at, Apa, CG9015, Dmel\CG9015, EN, En, EnR, Eng, Engr, Engrailed, Engrailed/Invected, Es, V, en1, spa2, spt)
  Cloning method: Restriction Enzyme; 5′ cloning site ClaI/SnaBI (destroyed during cloning); 3′ cloning site ClaI/SnaBI (destroyed during cloning)
  Sequencing primers: 5′ pBABE 5'
Terms and licenses: Academic/Nonprofit Terms; Industry Terms: Not Available to Industry
How to cite: pLIA EnR (CC#29) was a gift from Connie Cepko (Addgene plasmid # 15152 ; http://n2t.net/addgene:15152 ; RRID:Addgene_15152)
